>Addgene plasmid #20294 | pLenti-CaMKIIa-hChR2(C128S)-EYFP-WPRE | depositor full sequence | sequence record 9541 | Author sequence
GTCGACGGATCGGGAGATCTCCCGATCCCCTATGGTGCACTCTCAGTACAATCTGCTCTGATGCCGCATA
GTTAAGCCAGTATCTGCTCCCTGCTTGTGTGTTGGAGGTCGCTGAGTAGTGCGCGAGCAAAATTTAAGCT
ACAACAAGGCAAGGCTTGACCGACAATTGCATGAAGAATCTGCTTAGGGTTAGGCGTTTTGCGCTGCTTC
GCGATGTACGGGCCAGATATACGCGTTGACATTGATTATTGACTAGTTATTAATAGTAATCAATTACGGG
GTCATTAGTTCATAGCCCATATATGGAGTTCCGCGTTACATAACTTACGGTAAATGGCCCGCCTGGCTGA
CCGCCCAACGACCCCCGCCCATTGACGTCAATAATGACGTATGTTCCCATAGTAACGCCAATAGGGACTT
TCCATTGACGTCAATGGGTGGAGTATTTACGGTAAACTGCCCACTTGGCAGTACATCAAGTGTATCATAT
GCCAAGTACGCCCCCTATTGACGTCAATGACGGTAAATGGCCCGCCTGGCATTATGCCCAGTACATGACC
TTATGGGACTTTCCTACTTGGCAGTACATCTACGTATTAGTCATCGCTATTACCATGGTGATGCGGTTTT
GGCAGTACATCAATGGGCGTGGATAGCGGTTTGACTCACGGGGATTTCCAAGTCTCCACCCCATTGACGT
CAATGGGAGTTTGTTTTGGCACCAAAATCAACGGGACTTTCCAAAATGTCGTAACAACTCCGCCCCATTG
ACGCAAATGGGCGGTAGGCGTGTACGGTGGGAGGTCTATATAAGCAGCGCGTTTTGCCTGTACTGGGTCT
CTCTGGTTAGACCAGATCTGAGCCTGGGAGCTCTCTGGCTAACTAGGGAACCCACTGCTTAAGCCTCAAT
AAAGCTTGCCTTGAGTGCTTCAAGTAGTGTGTGCCCGTCTGTTGTGTGACTCTGGTAACTAGAGATCCCT
CAGACCCTTTTAGTCAGTGTGGAAAATCTCTAGCAGTGGCGCCCGAACAGGGACTTGAAAGCGAAAGGGA
AACCAGAGGAGCTCTCTCGACGCAGGACTCGGCTTGCTGAAGCGCGCACGGCAAGAGGCGAGGGGCGGCG
ACTGGTGAGTACGCCAAAAATTTTGACTAGCGGAGGCTAGAAGGAGAGAGATGGGTGCGAGAGCGTCAGT
ATTAAGCGGGGGAGAATTAGATCGCGATGGGAAAAAATTCGGTTAAGGCCAGGGGGAAAGAAAAAATATA
AATTAAAACATATAGTATGGGCAAGCAGGGAGCTAGAACGATTCGCAGTTAATCCTGGCCTGTTAGAAAC
ATCAGAAGGCTGTAGACAAATACTGGGACAGCTACAACCATCCCTTCAGACAGGATCAGAAGAACTTAGA
TCATTATATAATACAGTAGCAACCCTCTATTGTGTGCATCAAAGGATAGAGATAAAAGACACCAAGGAAG
CTTTAGACAAGATAGAGGAAGAGCAAAACAAAAGTAAGACCACCGCACAGCAAGCGGCCGCTGATCTTCA
GACCTGGAGGAGGAGATATGAGGGACAATTGGAGAAGTGAATTATATAAATATAAAGTAGTAAAAATTGA
ACCATTAGGAGTAGCACCCACCAAGGCAAAGAGAAGAGTGGTGCAGAGAGAAAAAAGAGCAGTGGGAATA
GGAGCTTTGTTCCTTGGGTTCTTGGGAGCAGCAGGAAGCACTATGGGCGCAGCGTCAATGACGCTGACGG
TACAGGCCAGACAATTATTGTCTGGTATAGTGCAGCAGCAGAACAATTTGCTGAGGGCTATTGAGGCGCA
ACAGCATCTGTTGCAACTCACAGTCTGGGGCATCAAGCAGCTCCAGGCAAGAATCCTGGCTGTGGAAAGA
TACCTAAAGGATCAACAGCTCCTGGGGATTTGGGGTTGCTCTGGAAAACTCATTTGCACCACTGCTGTGC
CTTGGAATGCTAGTTGGAGTAATAAATCTCTGGAACAGATTTGGAATCACACGACCTGGATGGAGTGGGA
CAGAGAAATTAACAATTACACAAGCTTAATACACTCCTTAATTGAAGAATCGCAAAACCAGCAAGAAAAG
AATGAACAAGAATTATTGGAATTAGATAAATGGGCAAGTTTGTGGAATTGGTTTAACATAACAAATTGGC
TGTGGTATATAAAATTATTCATAATGATAGTAGGAGGCTTGGTAGGTTTAAGAATAGTTTTTGCTGTACT
TTCTATAGTGAATAGAGTTAGGCAGGGATATTCACCATTATCGTTTCAGACCCACCTCCCAACCCCGAGG
GGACCCGACAGGCCCGAAGGAATAGAAGAAGAAGGTGGAGAGAGAGACAGAGACAGATCCATTCGATTAG
TGAACGGATCGGCACTGCGTGCGCCAATTCTGCAGACAAATGGCAGTATTCATCCACAATTTTAAAAGAA
AAGGGGGGATTGGGGGGTACAGTGCAGGGGAAAGAATAGTAGACATAATAGCAACAGACATACAAACTAA
AGAATTACAAAAACAAATTACAAAAATTCAAAATTTTCGGGTTTATTACAGGGACAGCAGAGATCCAGTT
TGGTTAATTAACATTATGGCCTTAGGTCACTTCATCTCCATGGGGTTCTTCTTCTGATTTTCTAGAAAAT
GAGATGGGGGTGCAGAGAGCTTCCTCAGTGACCTGCCCAGGGTCACATCAGAAATGTCAGAGCTAGAACT
TGAACTCAGATTACTAATCTTAAATTCCATGCCTTGGGGGCATGCAAGTACGATATACAGAAGGAGTGAA
CTCATTAGGGCAGATGACCAATGAGTTTAGGAAAGAAGAGTCCAGGGCAGGGTACATCTACACCACCCGC
CCAGCCCTGGGTGAGTCCAGCCACGTTCACCTCATTATAGTTGCCTCTCTCCAGTCCTACCTTGACGGGA
AGCACAAGCAGAAACTGGGACAGGAGCCCCAGGAGACCAAATCTTCATGGTCCCTCTGGGAGGATGGGTG
GGGAGAGCTGTGGCAGAGGCCTCAGGAGGGGCCCTGCTGCTCAGTGGTGACAGATAGGGGTGAGAAAGCA
GACAGAGTCATTCCGTCAGCATTCTGGGTCTGTTTGGTACTTCTTCTCACGCTAAGGTGGCGGTGTGATA
TGCACAATGGCTAAAAAGCAGGGAGAGCTGGAAAGAAACAAGGACAGAGACAGAGGCCAAGTCAACCAGA
CCAATTCCCAGAGGAAGCAAAGAAACCATTACAGAGACTACAAGGGGGAAGGGAAGGAGAGATGAATTAG
CTTCCCCTGTAAACCTTAGAACCCAGCTGTTGCCAGGGCAACGGGGCAATACCTGTCTCTTCAGAGGAGA
TGAAGTTGCCAGGGTAACTACATCCTGTCTTTCTCAAGGACCATCCCAGAATGTGGCACCCACTAGCCGT
TACCATAGCAACTGCCTCTTTGCCCCACTTAATCCCATCCCGTCTGTTAAAAGGGCCCTATAGTTGGAGG
TGGGGGAGGTAGGAAGAGCGATGATCACTTGTGGACTAAGTTTGTTCGCATCCCCTTCTCCAACCCCCTC
AGTACATCACCCTGGGGGAACAGGGTCCACTTGCTCCTGGGCCCACACAGTCCTGCAGTATTGTGTATAT
AAGGCCAGGGCAAAGAGGAGCAGGTTTTAAAGTGAAAGGCAGGCAGGTGTTGGGGAGGCAGTTACCGGGG
CAACGGGAACAGGGCGTTTCGGAGGTGGTTGCCATGGGGACCTGGATGCTGACGAAGGCTCGCGAGGCTG
TGAGCAGCCACAGTGCCCTGCTCAGAAGCCCCAAGCTCGTCAGTCAAGCCGGTTCTCCGTTTGCACTCAG
GAGCACGGGCAGGCGAGTGGCCCCTAGTTCTGGGGGCAGCGGGGGATCCCCGGGTACCGGTGCCACCATG
GACTATGGCGGCGCTTTGTCTGCCGTCGGACGCGAACTTTTGTTCGTTACTAATCCTGTGGTGGTGAACG
GGTCCGTCCTGGTCCCTGAGGATCAATGTTACTGTGCCGGATGGATTGAATCTCGCGGCACGAACGGCGC
TCAGACCGCGTCAAATGTCCTGCAGTGGCTTGCAGCAGGATTCAGCATTTTGCTGCTGATGTTCTATGCC
TACCAAACCTGGAAATCTACATGCGGCTGGGAGGAGATCTATGTGTGCGCCATTGAAATGGTTAAGGTGA
TTCTCGAGTTCTTTTTTGAGTTTAAGAATCCCTCTATGCTCTACCTTGCCACAGGACACCGGGTGCAGTG
GCTGCGCTATGCAGAGTGGCTGCTCACTTCTCCTGTCATCCTTATCCACCTGAGCAACCTCACCGGCCTG
AGCAACGACTACAGCAGGAGAACCATGGGACTCCTTGTCTCAGACATCGGGACTATCGTGTGGGGGGCTA
CCAGCGCCATGGCAACCGGCTATGTTAAAGTCATCTTCTTTTGTCTTGGATTGTGCTATGGCGCGAACAC
ATTTTTTCACGCCGCCAAAGCATATATCGAGGGTTATCATACTGTGCCAAAGGGTCGGTGCCGCCAGGTC
GTGACCGGCATGGCATGGCTGTTTTTCGTGAGCTGGGGTATGTTCCCAATTCTCTTCATTTTGGGGCCCG
AAGGTTTTGGCGTCCTGAGCGTCTATGGCTCCACCGTAGGTCACACGATTATTGATCTGATGAGTAAAAA
TTGTTGGGGGTTGTTGGGACACTACCTGCGCGTCCTGATCCACGAGCACATATTGATTCACGGAGATATC
CGCAAAACCACCAAACTGAACATCGGCGGAACGGAGATCGAGGTCGAGACTCTCGTCGAAGACGAAGCCG
AGGCCGGAGCCGTGCCAGCGGCCGCCACCATGGTGAGCAAGGGCGAGGAGCTGTTCACCGGGGTGGTGCC
CATCCTGGTCGAGCTGGACGGCGACGTAAACGGCCACAAGTTCAGCGTGTCCGGCGAGGGCGAGGGCGAT
GCCACCTACGGCAAGCTGACCCTGAAGTTCATCTGCACCACCGGCAAGCTGCCCGTGCCCTGGCCCACCC
TCGTGACCACCTTCGGCTACGGCCTGCAGTGCTTCGCCCGCTACCCCGACCACATGAAGCAGCACGACTT
CTTCAAGTCCGCCATGCCCGAAGGCTACGTCCAGGAGCGCACCATCTTCTTCAAGGACGACGGCAACTAC
AAGACCCGCGCCGAGGTGAAGTTCGAGGGCGACACCCTGGTGAACCGCATCGAGCTGAAGGGCATCGACT
TCAAGGAGGACGGCAACATCCTGGGGCACAAGCTGGAGTACAACTACAACAGCCACAACGTCTATATCAT
GGCCGACAAGCAGAAGAACGGCATCAAGGTGAACTTCAAGATCCGCCACAACATCGAGGACGGCAGCGTG
CAGCTCGCCGACCACTACCAGCAGAACACCCCCATCGGCGACGGCCCCGTGCTGCTGCCCGACAACCACT
ACCTGAGCTACCAGTCCGCCCTGAGCAAAGACCCCAACGAGAAGCGCGATCACATGGTCCTGCTGGAGTT
CGTGACCGCCGCCGGGATCACTCTCGGCATGGACGAGCTGTACAAGTAAGAATTCGATATCAAGCTTATC
GATAATCAACCTCTGGATTACAAAATTTGTGAAAGATTGACTGGTATTCTTAACTATGTTGCTCCTTTTA
CGCTATGTGGATACGCTGCTTTAATGCCTTTGTATCATGCTATTGCTTCCCGTATGGCTTTCATTTTCTC
CTCCTTGTATAAATCCTGGTTGCTGTCTCTTTATGAGGAGTTGTGGCCCGTTGTCAGGCAACGTGGCGTG
GTGTGCACTGTGTTTGCTGACGCAACCCCCACTGGTTGGGGCATTGCCACCACCTGTCAGCTCCTTTCCG
GGACTTTCGCTTTCCCCCTCCCTATTGCCACGGCGGAACTCATCGCCGCCTGCCTTGCCCGCTGCTGGAC
AGGGGCTCGGCTGTTGGGCACTGACAATTCCGTGGTGTTGTCGGGGAAATCATCGTCCTTTCCTTGGCTG
CTCGCCTGTGTTGCCACCTGGATTCTGCGCGGGACGTCCTTCTGCTACGTCCCTTCGGCCCTCAATCCAG
CGGACCTTCCTTCCCGCGGCCTGCTGCCGGCTCTGCGGCCTCTTCCGCGTCTTCGCCTTCGCCCTCAGAC
GAGTCGGATCTCCCTTTGGGCCGCCTCCCCGCATCGATACCGTCGACCTCGAGACCTAGAAAAACATGGA
GCAATCACAAGTAGCAATACAGCAGCTACCAATGCTGATTGTGCCTGGCTAGAAGCACAAGAGGAGGAGG
AGGTGGGTTTTCCAGTCACACCTCAGGTACCTTTAAGACCAATGACTTACAAGGCAGCTGTAGATCTTAG
CCACTTTTTAAAAGAAAAGGGGGGACTGGAAGGGCTAATTCACTCCCAACGAAGACAAGATATCCTTGAT
CTGTGGATCTACCACACACAAGGCTACTTCCCTGATTGGCAGAACTACACACCAGGGCCAGGGATCAGAT
ATCCACTGACCTTTGGATGGTGCTACAAGCTAGTACCAGTTGAGCAAGAGAAGGTAGAAGAAGCCAATGA
AGGAGAGAACACCCGCTTGTTACACCCTGTGAGCCTGCATGGGATGGATGACCCGGAGAGAGAAGTATTA
GAGTGGAGGTTTGACAGCCGCCTAGCATTTCATCACATGGCCCGAGAGCTGCATCCGGACTGTACTGGGT
CTCTCTGGTTAGACCAGATCTGAGCCTGGGAGCTCTCTGGCTAACTAGGGAACCCACTGCTTAAGCCTCA
ATAAAGCTTGCCTTGAGTGCTTCAAGTAGTGTGTGCCCGTCTGTTGTGTGACTCTGGTAACTAGAGATCC
CTCAGACCCTTTTAGTCAGTGTGGAAAATCTCTAGCAGGGCCCGTTTAAACCCGCTGATCAGCCTCGACT
GTGCCTTCTAGTTGCCAGCCATCTGTTGTTTGCCCCTCCCCCGTGCCTTCCTTGACCCTGGAAGGTGCCA
CTCCCACTGTCCTTTCCTAATAAAATGAGGAAATTGCATCGCATTGTCTGAGTAGGTGTCATTCTATTCT
GGGGGGTGGGGTGGGGCAGGACAGCAAGGGGGAGGATTGGGAAGACAATAGCAGGCATGCTGGGGATGCG
GTGGGCTCTATGGCTTCTGAGGCGGAAAGAACCAGCTGGGGCTCTAGGGGGTATCCCC
[124 nt withheld, positions 7199-7322]
C
[91 nt withheld, positions 7324-7414]
A
[49 nt withheld, positions 7416-7464]
CCTTTGACGTTGGAGTCCACGTTCTTT
[37 nt withheld, positions 7492-7528]
ACCCTATCTCGGTCTATTCTTTTGATTTATAAGGGATTTTGCCGATTTCGGCCTATTGGTTAAAAAATGA
GCTGATTTAACAAAAATTTAACGCGAATTAATTCTGTGGAATGTGTGTCAGTTAGGGTGTGGAAAGTCCC
CAGGCTCCCCAGCAGGCAGAAGTATGCAAAGCATGCATCTCAATTAGTCAGCAACCAGGTGTGGAAAGTC
CCCAGGCTCCCCAGCAGGCAGAAGTATGCAAAGCATGCATCTCAATTAGTCAGCAACCATAGTCCCGCCC
CTAACTCCGCCCATCCCGCCCCTAACTCCGCCCAGTTCCGCCCATTCTCCGCCCCATGGCTGACTAATTT
TTTTTATTTATGCAGAGGCCGAGGCCGCCTCTGCCTCTGAGCTATTCCAGAAGTAGTGAGGAGGCTTTTT
TGGAGGCCTAGGCTTTTGCAAAAAGCTCCCGGGAGCTTGTATATCCATTTTCGGATCTGATCAGCACGTG
TTGACAATTAATCATCGGCATAGTATATCGGCATAGTATAATACGACAAGGTGAGGAACTAAACCATGGC
CAAGTTGACCAGTGCCGTTCCGGTGCTCACCGCGCGCGACGTCGCCGGAGCGGTCGAGTTCTGGACCGAC
CGGCTCGGGTTCTCCCGGGACTTCGTGGAGGACGACTTCGCCGGTGTGGTCCGGGACGACGTGACCCTGT
TCATCAGCGCGGTCCAGGACCAGGTGGTGCCGGACAACACCCTGGCCTGGGTGTGGGTGCGCGGCCTGGA
CGAGCTGTACGCCGAGTGGTCGGAGGTCGTGTCCACGAACTTCCGGGACGCCTCCGGGCCGGCCATGACC
GAGATCGGCGAGCAGCCGTGGGGGCGGGAGTTCGCCCTGCGCGACCCGGCCGGCAACTGCGTGCACTTCG
TGGCCGAGGAGCAGGACTGACACGTGCTACGAGATTTCGATTCCACCGCCGCCTTCTATGAAAGGTTGGG
CTTCGGAATCGTTTTCCGGGACGCCGGCTGGATGATCCTCCAGCGCGGGGATCTCATGCTGGAGTTCTTC
GCCCACCCCAACTTGTTTATTGCAGCTTATAATGGTTACAAATAAAGCAATAGCATCACAAATTTCACAA
ATAAAGCATTTTTTTCACTGCATTCTAGTTGTGGTTTGTCCAAACTCATCAATGTATCTTATCATGTCTG
TATACCGTCGACCTCTAGCTAGAGCTTGGCGTAATCATGGTCATAGCTGTTTCCTGTGTGAAATTGTTAT
CCGCTCACAATTCCACACAACATACGAGCCGGAAGCATAAAGTGTAAAGCCTGGGGTGCCTAATGAGTGA
GCTAACTCACATTAATTGCGTTGCGCTCACTGCCCGCTTTCCAGTCGGGAAACCTGTCGTGCCAGCTGCA
TTAATGAATCGGCCAACGCGCGGGGAGAGGCGGTTTGCGTATTGGGCGCTCTTCCGCTTCCTCGCTCACT
GACTCGCTGCGCTCGGTCGTTCGGCTGCGGCGAGCGGTATCAGCTCACTCAAAGGCGGTAATACGGTTAT
CCACAGAATCAGGGGATAACGCAGGAAAGAACATGTGAGCAAAAGGCCAGCAAAAGGCCAGGAACCGTAA
AAAGGCCGCGTTGCTGGCGTTTTTCCATAGGCTCCGCCCCCCTGACGAGCATCACAAAAATCGACGCTCA
AGTCAGAGGTGGCGAAACCCGACAGGACTATAAAGATACCAGGCGTTTCCCCCTGGAAGCTCCCTCGTGC
GCTCTCCTGTTCCGACCCTGCCGCTTACCGGATACCTGTCCGCCTTTCTCCCTTCGGGAAGCGTGGCGCT
TTCTCATAGCTCACGCTGTAGGTATCTCAGTTCGGTGTAGGTCGTTCGCTCCAAGCTGGGCTGTGTGCAC
GAACCCCCCGTTCAGCCCGACCGCTGCGCCTTATCCGGTAACTATCGTCTTGAGTCCAACCCGGTAAGAC
ACGACTTATCGCCACTGGCAGCAGCCACTGGTAACAGGATTAGCAGAGCGAGGTATGTAGGCGGTGCTAC
AGAGTTCTTGAAGTGGTGGCCTAACTACGGCTACACTAGAAGAACAGTATTTGGTATCTGCGCTCTGCTG
AAGCCAGTTACCTTCGGAAAAAGAGTTGGTAGCTCTTGATCCGGCAAACAAACCACCGCTGGTAGCGGTG
GTTTTTTTGTTTGCAAGCAGCAGATTACGCGCAGAAAAAAAGGATCTCAAGAAGATCCTTTGATCTTTTC
TACGGGGTCTGACGCTCAGTGGAACGAAAACTCACGTTAAGGGATTTTGGTCATGAGATTATCAAAAAGG
ATCTTCACCTAGATCCTTTTAAATTAAAAATGAAGTTTTAAATCAATCTAAAGTATATATGAGTAAACTT
GGTCTGACAGTTACCAATGCTTAATCAGTGAGGCACCTATCTCAGCGATCTGTCTATTTCGTTCATCCAT
AGTTGCCTGACTCCCCGTCGTGTAGATAACTACGATACGGGAGGGCTTACCATCTGGCCCCAGTGCTGCA
ATGATACCGCGAGACCCACGCTCACCGGCTCCAGATTTATCAGCAATAAACCAGCCAGCCGGAAGGGCCG
AGCGCAGAAGTGGTCCTGCAACTTTATCCGCCTCCATCCAGTCTATTAATTGTTGCCGGGAAGCTAGAGT
AAGTAGTTCGCCAGTTAATAGTTTGCGCAACGTTGTTGCCATTGCTACAGGCATCGTGGTGTCACGCTCG
TCGTTTGGTATGGCTTCATTCAGCTCCGGTTCCCAACGATCAAGGCGAGTTACATGATCCCCCATGTTGT
GCAAAAAAGCGGTTAGCTCCTTCGGTCCTCCGATCGTTGTCAGAAGTAAGTTGGCCGCAGTGTTATCACT
CATGGTTATGGCAGCACTGCATAATTCTCTTACTGTCATGCCATCCGTAAGATGCTTTTCTGTGACTGGT
GAGTACTCAACCAAGTCATTCTGAGAATAGTGTATGCGGCGACCGAGTTGCTCTTGCCCGGCGTCAATAC
GGGATAATACCGCGCCACATAGCAGAACTTTAAAAGTGCTCATCATTGGAAAACGTTCTTCGGGGCGAAA
ACTCTCAAGGATCTTACCGCTGTTGAGATCCAGTTCGATGTAACCCACTCGTGCACCCAACTGATCTTCA
GCATCTTTTACTTTCACCAGCGTTTCTGGGTGAGCAAAAACAGGAAGGCAAAATGCCGCAAAAAAGGGAA
TAAGGGCGACACGGAAATGTTGAATACTCATACTCTTCCTTTTTCAATATTATTGAAGCATTTATCAGGG
TTATTGTCTCATGAGCGGATACATATTTGAATGTATTTAGAAAAATAAACAAATAGGGGTTCCGCGCACA
TTTCCCCGAAAAGTGCCACCTGAC
Features (pLannotate 1.2.2; 31 found; start..end, strand, type, name):
     31..83      -  misc_feature   bom (fragment): basis of mobility region from pBR322
    238..617     +  enhancer       CMV enhancer: human cytomegalovirus immediate early enhancer
    618..817     +  promoter       CMV promoter: human cytomegalovirus (CMV) immediate early promoter
    835..1015    +  LTR            5' LTR (truncated): truncated 5' long terminal repeat (LTR) from HIV-1
   1062..1187    +  misc_feature   HIV-1 Ψ: packaging signal of human immunodeficiency virus type 1
   1171..1534    +  CDS            HIV-1 gag (fragment): gag protein from human immunodeficiency virus 1; gag
   1680..1913    +  misc_feature   RRE: The Rev response element (RRE) of HIV-1 allows for Rev-dependent mRNA export from the nucleus to the cytoplasm.
   2290..2390    +  CDS            Rev (fragment): human immunodeficiency virus 1 (HIV-1) Rev protein; rev; enhances nuclear export of unspliced and incompletely spliced viral mRNAs
   2440..2557    +  misc_feature   cPPT/CTS: central polypurine tract and central termination sequence of HIV-1
   2602..3890    +  promoter       CaMKII promoter: promoter for the mouse calcium/calmodulin-dependent kinase II α subunit
   3918..4844    +  CDS            ChR2(H134R): H134R mutant of an N-terminal fragment of channelrhodopsin-2 from the alga Chlamydomonas reinhardtii (Nagel et al., 2005) blue light-activated cation channel
   4860..5579    +  CDS            EYFP: enhanced YFP mammalian codon-optimized
   5580..5604    +  misc_feature   MCS (fragment): pBluescript multiple cloning site
   5604..6192    +  misc_feature   WPRE: woodchuck hepatitis virus posttranscriptional regulatory element
   6129..6710    +  CDS            nef (fragment): NEF_HV1H2 - Experimental evidence at protein level: Swiss-Prot protein existence level 1. Extracellular Nef protein targets CD4(+) T-lymphocytes for apoptosis by interacting with CXCR4 surface receptors. From Human immunodeficiency virus type 1 group M subtype B (isolate HXB2) (HIV-1).
   6717..6897    +  LTR            5' LTR (truncated): truncated 5' long terminal repeat (LTR) from HIV-1
   6929..7153    +  polyA_signal   bGH poly(A) signal: bovine growth hormone polyadenylation signal
   7157..7178    +  promoter       SV40 promoter (fragment): SV40 enhancer and early promoter
   7199..7627    +  rep_origin     f1 ori (sequence partly withheld): f1 bacteriophage origin of replication; arrow indicates direction of (+) strand synthesis
   7641..7970    +  promoter       SV40 promoter: SV40 enhancer and early promoter
   8018..8065    +  promoter       EM7 promoter: synthetic bacterial promoter&nbsp
   8084..8458    +  CDS            BleoR: antibiotic-binding protein; Sh ble from Streptoalloteichus hindustanus; confers resistance to bleomycin, phleomycin, and Zeocin™
   8468..8593    +  CDS            ble (fragment): BLE_KLEPN - Experimental evidence at protein level: Swiss-Prot protein existence level 1. Binding protein with a strong affinity to the bleomycin family of antibiotics. Binds to CL990; an antimitotic-antibiotic compound. From Klebsiella pneumoniae.
   8588..8709    +  polyA_signal   SV40 poly(A) signal: SV40 polyadenylation signal
   8780..8802    -  protein_bind   lac operator (fragment): The lac repressor binds to the lac operator to inhibit transcription in E. coli. This inhibition can be relieved by adding lactose or isopropyl-β-D-thiogalactopyranoside (IPTG). lac repressor encoded by lacI
   8806..8836    -  promoter       lac promoter: promoter for the E. coli lac operon
   8851..8872    -  protein_bind   CAP binding site: CAP binding activates transcription in the presence of cAMP. E. coli catabolite activator protein
   8885..8977    -  CDS            lacI (fragment): lac repressor; lacI; The lac repressor binds to the lac operator to inhibit transcription in E. coli. This inhibition can be relieved by adding lactose or isopropyl-β-D-thiogalactopyranoside (IPTG).
   9160..9748    -  rep_origin     ori: high-copy-number ColE1/pMB1/pBR322/pUC origin of replication
   9919..10779   -  CDS            AmpR: β-lactamase; bla; confers resistance to ampicillin, carbenicillin, and related antibiotics
  10780..10884   -  promoter       AmpR promoter: bla
