[The description below was written by a language model from this plasmid's Addgene catalogue record and pLannotate feature annotations shown in this document.]
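Description:
pLenti-CaMKIIa-hChR2(C128S)-EYFP-WPRE is an HIV-1-based lentiviral transfer plasmid of about 10.9 kb for expressing a step-function opsin in mammalian neurons. It is propagated in E. coli from a high-copy ColE1/pUC-type origin under ampicillin selection (AmpR), and it also carries an f1 origin. A CMV enhancer/promoter placed upstream of a truncated 5' LTR drives production of the viral genomic RNA in packaging cells. The Ψ packaging signal with a gag fragment, the RRE for Rev-dependent nuclear export, and the cPPT/CTS provide the cis elements needed for encapsidation and transduction. A second truncated LTR followed by a bGH polyadenylation signal closes the viral unit. Outside the LTRs, an SV40 promoter/EM7-driven BleoR cassette with an SV40 poly(A) signal is annotated, which could confer Zeocin resistance, although the record does not describe its use.

The payload sits between the cPPT and the 3' LTR. The mouse CaMKIIα promoter, commonly used to favour expression in excitatory neurons, drives a channelrhodopsin-2 fragment from Chlamydomonas reinhardtii fused at its C terminus to EYFP, followed by WPRE to enhance transcript stability and expression. The catalogue entry states that the opsin carries a cysteine-128-to-serine change. The automated annotation labels this coding region ChR2(H134R), which is most likely a nearest-match label rather than evidence of that mutation. According to the record, C128S makes ChR2 a step function opsin for bi-stable optogenetic excitation, and the EYFP fusion allows expressing cells to be visualised.
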