Addgene plasmid #20294: pLenti-CaMKIIa-hChR2(C128S)-EYFP-WPRE
Purpose: Lentiviral expression of ChR2 (C128S) Step Function Opsin (SFO) fused to EYFP, for bi-stable optogenetic excitation
Depositing lab: Karl Deisseroth. Depositing organization: Stanford University. Publication: Bi-stable neural state switches. Berndt A, Yizhar O, Gunaydin LA, Hegemann P, Deisseroth K. Nat Neurosci. 2009 Feb . 12(2):229-34. 10.1038/nn.2247 PubMed 19079251.
Backbone
  Vector backbone: pLenti-CaMKIIa
  Backbone size w/o insert (bp): 9250
  Vector type: Mammalian Expression, Lentiviral
Growth in bacteria
  Bacterial resistance: Ampicillin, 100 μg/mL
  Growth temperature: 37°C
  Growth strain: Stbl3
  Copy number: High Copy
Gene/Insert
  Gene/Insert name: channelrhodopsin-2 (alt names: ChR2(C128S); cop4; channelopsin-2)
  Species: C. reinhardtii
  Insert size (bp): 1662
  Mutation: changed Cysteine 128 to Serine
  Tag / fusion protein: EYFP (C terminal on insert)
  Cloning method: Restriction Enzyme; 5′ cloning site AgeI (unknown if destroyed); 3′ cloning site EcoRI (unknown if destroyed)
  Sequencing primers: 5′ n/a
Terms and licenses: Academic/Nonprofit Terms; Industry Terms: Not Available to Industry
Depositor comments: Please see http://www.optogenetics.org for additional information.
How to cite: pLenti-CaMKIIa-hChR2(C128S)-EYFP-WPRE was a gift from Karl Deisseroth (Addgene plasmid # 20294 ; http://n2t.net/addgene:20294 ; RRID:Addgene_20294)
