>Addgene plasmid #20294 | pLenti-CaMKIIa-hChR2(C128S)-EYFP-WPRE | addgene partial sequence | sequence record 26144 | EGFP-N 5'-CGTCGCCGTCCAGCTCGACCAG-3'
CNCCGGGTANGCTCTCGCCCTGCTCACCATGGNTGGCGGCCGCTGGCACGGCTCCGGCCTCGGCTTCGTC
TTCGACGAGAGTCTCGACCTCGATCTCCGTTCCGCCGATGTTCAGTTTGGTGGTTTTGCGGATATCTCCG
TGAATCAATATGTGCTCGTGGATCAGGACGCGCAGGTAGTGTCCCAACAACCCCCAACAATTTTTACTCA
TCAGATCAATAATCGTGTGACCTACGGTGGAGCCATAGACGCTCAGGACGCCAAAACCTTCGGGCCCCAA
AATGAAGAGAATTGGGAACATACCCCAGCTCACGAAAAACAGCCATGCCATGCCGGTCACGACCTGGCGG
CACCGACCCTTTGGCACAGTATGATAACCCTCGATATATGCTTTGGCGGCGTGAAAAAATGTGTTCGCGC
CATAGCACAATCCAAGACAAAAGAAGATGACTTTAACATAGCCGGTTGCCATGGCGCTGGTAGCCCCCCA
CACGATAGTCCCGATGTCTGAGACAAGGAGTCCCATGGTTCTCCTGCTGTAGTCGTTGCTCAGGCCGGTG
AGGTTGCTCAGGTGGATAAGGATGACAGGAGAAGTGAGCAGCCACTCTGCATAGCGCAGCCACTGCACCC
GGTGTCCTGTGGCAAGGTAGAGCATAGAGGGATTCTTAAACTCAAAAAAGAACTCGAGAATCACCTTAAC
CATTTCAATGGCGCACACNTAGATCTCCTCCCAGCCGCATGTAGATTTCCAGGTTTGGTAGGCATAGAAC
ATCAGCAGCAAATGCTGAATCCTGCTGCAGCCACTGCAGGACATTTGANCGTCTGACGCGTTCTGCGCGA
GATCATCATCNGCNATACNTGNCTNGGACAGACGACCGTCCACNAGATATACACAAGTN
